Addgene plasmid #48055: pICH75366
Purpose: (Empty Backbone)
Depositing lab: Sylvestre Marillonnet. Depositing organization: Leibniz Institute of Plant Biochemistry (IPB). Publication: A modular cloning system for standardized assembly of multigene constructs. Weber E, Engler C, Gruetzner R, Werner S, Marillonnet S. PLoS One. 2011 Feb 18;6(2):e16765. doi: 10.1371/journal.pone.0016765. PubMed 21364738.
Backbone
  Vector backbone: derived from pPZP200 and pUC19
  Backbone manufacturer: self-made
  Backbone size (bp): 4887
  Vector type: Unspecified
  Selectable markers: LacZ alpha
Growth in bacteria
  Bacterial resistance: Kanamycin, 50 μg/mL
  Growth temperature: 37°C
  Growth strain: DH10B
  Copy number: High Copy
Gene/Insert
  Gene/Insert name: None
Terms and licenses: Academic/Nonprofit Terms; Industry Terms: Not Available to Industry
Depositor comments: level P cloning vector, replicates in E.coli and Agrobacterium, binary vector for Agrobacterium T-DNA delivery to plant cells
How to cite: pICH75366 was a gift from Sylvestre Marillonnet (Addgene plasmid # 48055 ; http://n2t.net/addgene:48055 ; RRID:Addgene_48055)
