[The description below was written by a language model from this plasmid's Addgene catalogue record and pLannotate feature annotations shown in this document.]
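Description:
pICH75366 is an empty "level P" cloning vector from a modular cloning (MoClo) system for standardized assembly of multigene constructs. It is a self-made binary vector derived from pPZP200 and pUC19, intended for Agrobacterium-mediated T-DNA delivery into plant cells, and it carries no insert. The catalogue gives a backbone size of 4,887 bp, whereas the annotated full sequence is 5,482 nt. The record does not explain the difference, though it may reflect whether the lacZα cassette is counted.

The plasmid replicates in two hosts. A high-copy ColE1/pUC-type origin supports propagation in E. coli. The pVS1 oriV, together with the pVS1 RepA replication protein and StaA stability protein, provides maintenance in Agrobacterium. A short incP oriV fragment and a pBR322 bom fragment are also annotated, probably as remnants of the parental plasmids. Selection is by kanamycin, conferred by an aphA aminoglycoside phosphotransferase gene placed directly downstream of the bla (AmpR) promoter.

The nopaline C58 left and right border repeats define the T-DNA. Given the circular map, the region running from the left border to the right border contains a pUC19-derived lacZα cassette: a CAP binding site, lac promoter and operator, the pUC18/19 multiple cloning site, and a lacZα fragment. This cassette acts as a blue/white screening marker, since replacing it with assembled inserts yields white colonies. The feature table does not annotate the restriction sites used for assembly, so the record does not state the enzymes or fusion overhangs. Typical use is as a destination vector that receives multigene assemblies for plant transformation.
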