Features (pLannotate 1.2.2; 16 found; start..end, strand, type, name):
     22..46      +  misc_feature   RB T-DNA repeat: right border repeat from nopaline C58 T-DNA
    169..756     -  rep_origin     ori: high-copy-number ColE1/pMB1/pBR322/pUC origin of replication
    931..1722    -  CDS            aphA: KKA3_ENTFL - Experimental evidence at protein level: Swiss-Prot protein existence level 1. Resistance to kanamycin and structurally-related aminoglycosides, including amikacin. From Enterococcus faecalis (Streptococcus faecalis).
   1723..1827    -  promoter       AmpR promoter: bla
   1844..1904    -  rep_origin     oriV (fragment): incP origin of replication
   2110..2304    -  rep_origin     pVS1 oriV: origin of replication for the Pseudomonas plasmid pVS1 (Heeb et al., 2000)
   2370..3438    -  CDS            pVS1 RepA (fragment): replication protein from the Pseudomonas plasmid pVS1 (Heeb et al., 2000)
   3871..4500    -  CDS            pVS1 StaA: stability protein from the Pseudomonas plasmid pVS1 (Heeb et al., 2000)
   4764..4788    +  misc_feature   LB T-DNA repeat: left border repeat from nopaline C58 T-DNA
   4889..4931    +  CDS            lacI (fragment): lac repressor; lacI; The lac repressor binds to the lac operator to inhibit transcription in E. coli. This inhibition can be relieved by adding lactose or isopropyl-β-D-thiogalactopyranoside (IPTG).
   4944..4965    +  protein_bind   CAP binding site: CAP binding activates transcription in the presence of cAMP. E. coli catabolite activator protein
   4980..5010    +  promoter       lac promoter: promoter for the E. coli lac operon
   5018..5034    +  protein_bind   lac operator: The lac repressor binds to the lac operator to inhibit transcription in E. coli. This inhibition can be relieved by adding lactose or isopropyl-β-D-thiogalactopyranoside (IPTG). lac repressor encoded by lacI
   5071..5127    -  misc_feature   MCS: pUC18/19 multiple cloning site
   5124..5281    +  CDS            lacZα (fragment): LacZα fragment of β-galactosidase; lacZ fragment
   5287..5386    -  misc_feature   bom (fragment): basis of mobility region from pBR322
>Addgene plasmid #48055 | pICH75366 | depositor full sequence | sequence record 69055 | Full Sequence
GTGGTTTAAACTATCAGTGTTTGACAGGATATATTGGCGGGTAAACCTAAGAGAAAAGAGCGTTTATTAG
AATAATCGGATATTTAAAAGGGCGTGAAAAGGTTTATCCGTTCGTCCATTTGTATGTGCCAACCACAGGA
ACCGTAAAAAGGCCGCGTTGCTGGCGTTTTTCCATAGGCTCCGCCCCCCTGACGAGCATCACAAAAATCG
ACGCTCAAGTCAGAGGTGGCGAAACCCGACAGGACTATAAAGATACCAGGCGTTTCCCCCTGGAAGCTCC
CTCGTGCGCTCTCCTGTTCCGACCCTGCCGCTTACCGGATACCTGTCCGCCTTTCTCCCTTCGGGAAGCG
TGGCGCTTTCTCATAGCTCACGCTGTAGGTATCTCAGTTCGGTGTAGGTCGTTCGCTCCAAGCTGGGCTG
TGTGCACGAACCCCCCGTTCAGCCCGACCGCTGCGCCTTATCCGGTAACTATCGTCTTGAGTCCAACCCG
GTAAGACACGACTTATCGCCACTGGCAGCAGCCACTGGTAACAGGATTAGCAGAGCGAGGTATGTAGGCG
GTGCTACAGAGTTCTTGAAGTGGTGGCCTAACTACGGCTACACTAGAAGGACAGTATTTGGTATCTGCGC
TCTGCTGAAGCCAGTTACCTTCGGAAAAAGAGTTGGTAGCTCTTGATCCGGCAAACAAACCACCGCTGGT
AGCGGTGGTTTTTTTGTTTGCAAGCAGCAGATTACGCGCAGAAAAAAAGGATCTCAGGAAGATCCTTTGA
TCTTTTCTACGGGGTCTGACGCTCAGTGGAACGAAAACTCACGTTAAGGGATTTTGGTCATGAGATTATC
AAAAAGGATCTTCACCTAGATCCTTTTAAATTAAAAATGAAGTTTTAAATCAATCTAAAGTATATATGAG
TAAACTTGGTCTGACAGCTAAAACAATTCATCCAGTAAAATATAATATTTTATTTTCTCCCAATCAGGCT
TGATCCCCAGTAAGTCAAAAAATAGCTCGACATACTGTTCTTCCCCGATATCCTCCCTGATCGACCGGAC
GCAGAAGGCAATGTCATACCACTTGTCCGCCCTGCCGCTTCTCCCAAGATCAATAAAGCCACTTACTTTG
CCATCTTTCACAAAGATGTTGCTGTCTCCCAGGTCGCCGTGGGAAAAGACAAGTTCCTCTTCGGGCTTTT
CCGTCTTTAAAAAATCATACAGCTCGCGCGGATCTTTAAATGGAGTGTCCTCTTCCCAGTTTTCGCAATC
CACATCGGCCAGATCGTTATTCAGTAAGTAATCCAATTCGGCTAAGCGGCTGTCTAAGCTATTCGTATAG
GGACAATCCGATATGTCGATGGAGTGAAAGAGCCTGATGCACTCCGCATACAGCTCGATAATCTTTTCAG
GGCTTTGTTCATCTTCATACTCTTCCGAGCAAAGGACGCCATCGGCCTCACTCATGAGCAGATTGCTCCA
GCCATCATGCCGTTCAAAGTGCAGGACCTTTGGAACAGGCAGCTTTCCTTCCAGCCATAGCATCATGTCC
TTTTCCCGTTCCACATCATAGGTGGTCCCTTTATACCGGCTGTCCGTCATTTTTAAATATAGGTTTTCAT
TTTCTCCCACCAGCTTATATACCTTAGCAGGAGACATTCCTTCCGTATCTTTTACGCAGCGGTATTTTTC
GATCAGTTTTTTCAATTCCGGTGATATTCTCATTTTAGCCATACTCTTCCTTTTTCAATATTATTGAAGC
ATTTATCAGGGTTATTGTCTCATGAGCGGATACATATTTGAATGTATTTAGAAAAATAAACAAATAGGGG
TTCCGCGCACGAATTGGCCAGCGCTGCCATTTTTGGGGTGAGGCCGTTCGCGGCCGAGGGGCGCAGCCCC
TGGGGGGATGGGAGCTCGGTGCCTTGATGTGGGCGCCGGCGGTCGAGTGGCGACGGCGCGGCTTGTCCGC
GCCCTGGTAGATTGCCTGGCCGTAGGCCAGCCATTTTTGAGCGGCCAGCGGCCGCGATAGGCCGACGCGA
AGCGGCGGGGCGTAGGGAGCGCAGCGACCGAAGGGTAGGCGCTTTTTGCAGCTCTTCGGCTGTGCGCTGG
CCAGACAGTTATGCACAGGCCAGGCGGGTTTTAAGAGTTTTAATAAGTTTTAAAGAGTTTTAGGCGGAAA
AATCGCCTTTTTTCTCTTTTATATCAGTCACTTACATGTGTGACCGGTTCCCAATGTACGGCTTTGGGTT
CCCAATGTACGGGTTCCGGTTCCCAATGTACGGCTTTGGGTTCCCAATGTACGTGCTATCCACAGGAAAG
AAGCTTTTTCGACCTTTTTCCCCTGCTAGGGCAATTTGCCCTAGCATCTGCTCCGTACATTAGGAACCGG
CGGATGCTTCGCCCTCGATCAGGTTGCGGTAGCGCATGACTAGGATCGGGCCAGCCTGCCCCGCCTCCTC
CTTCAAATCGTACTCCGGCAGGTCATTTGACCCGATCAGCTTGCGCACGGTGAAACAGAACTTCTTGAAC
TCTCCGGCGCTGCCACTGCGTTCGTAGATCGTCTTGAACAACCATCTGGCTTCTGCCTTGCCTGCGGCGC
GGCGTGCCAGGCGGTAGAGAAAACGGCCGATGCCGGGATCGATCAAAAAGTAATCGGGGTGAACCGTCAG
CACGTCCGGGTTCTTGCCTTCTGTGATCTCGCGGTACATCCAATCAGCTAGCTCGATCTCGATGTACTCC
GGCCGCCCGGTTTCGCTCTTTACGATCTTGTAGCGGCTAATCAAGGCTTCACCCTCGGATACCGTCACCA
GGCGGCCGTTCTTGGCCTTCTTCGTACGCTGCATGGCAACGTGCGTGGTGTTTAACCGAATGCAGGTTTC
TACCAGGTCGTCTTTCTGCTTTCCGCCATCGGCTCGCCGGCAGAACTTGAGTACGTCCGCAACGTGTGGA
CGGAACACGCGGCCGGGCTTGTCTCCCTTCCCTTCCCGGTATCGGTTCATGGATTCGGTTAGATGGGAAA
CCGCCATCAGTACCAGGTCGTAATCCCACACACTGGCCATGCCGGCCGGCCCTGCGGAAACCTCTACGTG
CCCGTCTGGAAGCTCGTAGCGGATCACCTCGCCAGCTCGTCGGTCACGCTTCGACAGACGGAAAACGGCC
ACGTCCATGATGCTGCGACTATCGCGGGTGCCCACGTCATAGAGCATCGGAACGAAAAAATCTGGTTGCT
CGTCGCCCTTGGGCGGCTTCCTAATCGACGGCGCACCGGCTGCCGGCGGTTGCCGGGATTCTTTGCGGAT
TCGATCAGCGGCCGCTTGCCACGATTCACCGGGGCGTGCTTCTGCCTCGATGCGTTGCCGCTGGGCGGCC
TGCGCGGCCTTCAACTTCTCCACCAGGTCATCACCCAGCGCCGCGCCGATTTGTACCGGGCCGGATGGTT
TGCGACCGTCACGCCGATTCCTCGGGCTTGGGGGTTCCAGTGCCATTGCAGGGCCGGCAGACAACCCAGC
CGCTTACGCCTGGCCAACCGCCCGTTCCTCCACACATGGGGCATTCCACGGCGTCGGTGCCTGGTTGTTC
TTGATTTTCCATGCCGCCTCCTTTAGCCGCTAAAATTCATCTACTCATTTATTCATTTGCTCATTTACTC
TGGTAGCTGCGCGATGTATTCAGATAGCAGCTCGGTAATGGTCTTGCCTTGGCGTACCGCGTACATCTTC
AGCTTGGTGTGATCCTCCGCCGGCAACTGAAAGTTGACCCGCTTCATGGCTGGCGTGTCTGCCAGGCTGG
CCAACGTTGCAGCCTTGCTGCTGCGTGCGCTCGGACGGCCGGCACTTAGCGTGTTTGTGCTTTTGCTCAT
TTTCTCTTTACCTCATTAACTCAAATGAGTTTTGATTTAATTTCAGCGGCCAGCGCCTGGACCTCGCGGG
CAGCGTCGCCCTCGGGTTCTGATTCAAGAACGGTTGTGCCGGCGGCGGCAGTGCCTGGGTAGCTCACGCG
CTGCGTGATACGGGACTCAAGAATGGGCAGCTCGTACCCGGCCAGCGCCTCGGCAACCTCACCGCCGATG
CGCGTGCCTTTGATCGCCCGCGACACGACAAAGGCCGCTTGTAGCCTTCCATCCGTGACCTCAATGCGCT
GCTTAACCAGCTCCACCAGGTCGGCGGTGGCCCATATGTCGTAAGGGCTTGGCTGCACCGGAATCAGCAC
GAAGTCGGCTGCCTTGATCGCGGACACAGCCAAGTCCGCCGCCTGGGGCGCTCCGTCGATCACTACGAAG
TCGCGCCGGCCGATGGCCTTCACGTCGCGGTCAATCGTCGGGCGGTCGATGCCGACAACGGTTAGCGGTT
GATCTTCCCGCACGGCCGCCCAATCGCGGGCACTGCCCTGGGGATCGGAATCGACTAACAGAACATCGGC
CCCGGCGAGTTGCAGGGCGCGGGCTAGATGGGTTGCGATGGTCGTCTTGCCTGACCCGCCTTTCTGGTTA
AGTACAGCGATAACCTTCATGCGTTCCCCTTGCGTATTTGTTTATTTACTCATCGCATCATATACGCAGC
GACCGCATGACGCAAGCTGTTTTACTCAAATACACATCACCTTTTTAGACGGCGGCGCTCGGTTTCTTCA
GCGGCCAAGCTGGCCGGCCAGGCCGCCAGCTTGGCATCAGACAAACCGGCCAGGATTTCATGCAGCCGCA
CGGCTGATGGGCTGCCTGTATCGAGTGGTGATTTTGTGCCGAGCTGCCGGTCGGGGAGCTGTTGGCTGGC
TGGTGGCAGGATATATTGTGGTGTAAACAAATTGACGCTTAGACAACTTAATAACACATTGCGGACGTTT
TTAATGTACTGGGGTGGATGCAGTGGGCCCCACTCTGTGGAAGACAACAGATGAGACCGCAGCTGGCACG
ACAGGTTTCCCGACTGGAAAGCGGGCAGTGAGCGCAACGCAATTAATGTGAGTTAGCTCACTCATTAGGC
ACCCCAGGCTTTACACTTTATGCTTCCGGCTCGTATGTTGTGTGGAATTGTGAGCGGATAACAATTTCAC
ACAGGAAACAGCTATGACCATGATTACGCCAAGCTTGCATGCCTGCAGGTCGACTCTAGAGGATCCCCGG
GTACCGAGCTCGAATTCACTGGCCGTCGTTTTACAACGTCGTGACTGGGAAAACCCTGGCGTTACCCAAC
TTAATCGCCTTGCAGCACATCCCCCTTTCGCCAGCTGGCGTAATAGCGAAGAGGCCCGCACCGATCGCCC
TTCCCAACAGTTGCGCAGCCTGAATGGCGAATGGCGCCTGATGCGGTATTTTCTCCTTACGCATCTGTGC
GGTATTTCACACCGCATATGGTGCACTCTCAGTACAATCTGCTCTGATGCCGCATAGTTAAGCCAGCCCC
GACACCCGCCAACACCCGCTGACGCGCCCTGACGGGCTTGTCTGCTCCCGGCATCCGCTTACAGACAAGC
TGTGAGGTCTCAGGGACACGAA
