>Addgene plasmid #48055 | pICH75366 | addgene partial sequence | sequence record 71363 | RB-F1 5'-ggataaaccttttcacgccc-3'
ACGCTCTTTTCTCTTAGGTTTACCCGCCAATATATCCTGTCAAACACTGATAGTTTAAACCACTTCGTGT
CCCTGAGACCTCACAGCTTGTCTGTAAGCGGATGCCGGGAGCAGACAAGCCCGTCAGGGCGCGTCAGCGG
GTGTTGGCGGGTGTCGGGGCTGGCTTAACTATGCGGCATCAGAGCAGATTGTACTGAGAGTGCACCATAT
GCGGTGTGAAATACCGCACAGATGCGTAAGGAGAAAATACCGCATCAGGCGCCATTCGCCATTCAGGCTG
CGCAACTGTTGGGAAGGGCGATCGGTGCGGGCCTCTTCGCTATTACGCCAGCTGGCGAAAGGGGGATGTG
CTGCAAGGCGATTAAGTTGGGTAACGCCAGGGTTTTCCCAGTCACGACGTTGTAAAACGACGGCCAGTGA
ATTCGAGCTCGGTACCCGGGGATCCTCTAGAGTCGACCTGCAGGCATGCAAGCTTGGCGTAATCATGGTC
ATAGCTGTTTCCTGTGTGAAATTGTTATCCGCTCACAATTCCACACAACATACGAGCCGGAAGCATAAAG
TGTAAAGCCTGGGGTGCCTAATGAGTGAGCTAACTCACATTAATTGCGTTGCGCTCACTGCCCGCTTTCC
AGTCGGGAAACCTGTCGTGCCAGCTGCGGTCTCATCTGTTGTCTTCCACAGAGTGGGGCCCACTGCATCC
ACCCCAGTACATTAAAAACGTCCGCAATGTGTTATTAAGTTGTCTAAGCGTCAATTTGTTTACACCACAA
TATATCCTGCCACCAGCCAGCCAACAGCTCCCCGACCGGCAGCTCGGCACAAAATCACCACTCGATACAG
GCAGCCCATCAGCCGTGCGGCTGCATGAAATCCTGGCCGGTTTGTCTGATGCCAAGCTGGCGGCCTGGCC
GGCCAGCTTGGCCGCTGAAGAAACCGAGCGCCGCCGTCTAAAAA
