>Addgene plasmid #48055 | pICH75366 | addgene partial sequence | sequence record 74289 | LB-F1 5'-gtggtgtaaacaaattgacgc-3'
CATTGCGGACGTTTTTAATGTACTGGGGTGGATGCAGTGGGCCCCACTCTGTGGAAGACAACAGATGAGA
CCGCAGCTGGCACGACAGGTTTCCCGACTGGAAAGCGGGCAGTGAGCGCAACGCAATTAATGTGAGTTAG
CTCACTCATTAGGCACCCCAGGCTTTACACTTTATGCTTCCGGCTCGTATGTTGTGTGGAATTGTGAGCG
GATAACAATTTCACACAGGAAACAGCTATGACCATGATTACGCCAAGCTTGCATGCCTGCAGGTCGACTC
TAGAGGATCCCCGGGTACCGAGCTCGAATTCACTGGCCGTCGTTTTACAACGTCGTGACTGGGAAAACCC
TGGCGTTACCCAACTTAATCGCCTTGCAGCACATCCCCCTTTCGCCAGCTGGCGTAATAGCGAAGAGGCC
CGCACCGATCGCCCTTCCCAACAGTTGCGCAGCCTGAATGGCGAATGGCGCCTGATGCGGTATTTTCTCC
TTACGCATCTGTGCGGTATTTCACACCGCATATGGTGCACTCTCAGTACAATCTGCTCTGATGCCGCATA
GTTAAGCCAGCCCCGACACCCGCCAACACCCGCTGACGCGCCCTGACGGGCTTGTCTGCTCCCGGCATCC
GCTTACAGACAAGCTGTGAGGTCTCAGGGACACGAAGTGGTTTAAACTATCAGTGTTTGACAGGATATAT
TGGCGGGTAAACCTAAGAGAAAAGAGCGTTTATTAGAATAATCGGATATTTAAAAGGGCGTGAAAAGGTT
TATCCGTTCGTCCATTTGTATGTGCCAACCACAGGAACCGTAAAAAGGCCGCGTTGCTGGCGTTTTTCCA
TAGGCTCCGCCCCCCTGACGAGCATCACAAAAATCGACGCTCAAGTCAGAGGTGGCGAAACCCGACAGGA
CTATAAAGATACCAGGCGTTTCCCCCTGGAAGCTCCCTCGTGCGCTCTCCTGTTCCGACCCTGCCGCTTA
CCGGATACCTGT
